Addgene plasmid #122090: SaCas9_sgRNA_expression_in_pBluescript
Purpose: U6 driven SaCas9 sgRNA expression vector for cloning own guides
Depositing lab: Scot Wolfe. Publication: Orthogonal Cas9-Cas9 chimeras provide a versatile platform for genome editing. Bolukbasi MF, Liu P, Luk K, Kwok SF, Gupta A, Amrani N, Sontheimer EJ, Zhu LJ, Wolfe SA. Nat Commun. 2018 Nov 19;9(1):4856. doi: 10.1038/s41467-018-07310-x. PubMed 30451839.
Backbone
  Vector backbone: pBS
  Backbone size w/o insert (bp): 4286
  Total vector size (bp): 4362
  Vector type: Mammalian Expression, CRISPR
Growth in bacteria
  Bacterial resistance: Ampicillin, 100 μg/mL
  Growth temperature: 37°C
  Growth strain: DH5alpha
  Copy number: High Copy
Gene/Insert
  Gene/Insert name: SaCas9 tracr
  Species: Synthetic; S. pyogenes
  Insert size (bp): 76
  Entrez Gene: NEWENTRY
  Promoter: U6
  Cloning method: Restriction Enzyme; 5′ cloning site BfuAI (destroyed during cloning); 3′ cloning site BfuAI (destroyed during cloning)
  Sequencing primers: 5′ T3 Promoter; 3′ T7 Promoter
Terms and licenses: Academic/Nonprofit Terms; Industry Terms: Not Available to Industry
Depositor comments: To design oligos for cloning: 5'-ACCG-Spacer_Sequence-3' and 5'-AAAC-Rev_Comp_Spacer-3' For sgRNA cloning: Digest with BfuAI and ligate in phosphorylated and annealed oligos
How to cite: SaCas9_sgRNA_expression_in_pBluescript was a gift from Scot Wolfe (Addgene plasmid # 122090 ; http://n2t.net/addgene:122090 ; RRID:Addgene_122090)
