[The description below was written by a language model from this plasmid's Addgene catalogue record and pLannotate feature annotations shown in this document.]
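Description:
SaCas9_sgRNA_expression_in_pBluescript is a 4,362 bp pBluescript-based (pBS) cloning vector for expressing user-defined single guide RNAs for Staphylococcus aureus Cas9 in mammalian cells. It is propagated in E. coli as a high-copy plasmid through a ColE1/pUC-type origin and selected with ampicillin via the bla (AmpR) gene. The backbone also retains the usual pBluescript elements: an f1 origin, the lac promoter/operator with a lacZα fragment, remnants of the multiple cloning site, and flanking T3 and T7 promoters, which serve as sequencing primer sites across the cassette.

The payload is a human U6 RNA polymerase III promoter paired with the 76 bp SaCas9 guide RNA scaffold (the tracr-derived portion). The catalogue lists the insert species as synthetic/S. pyogenes, but the feature annotation identifies the scaffold as that of the S. aureus system, consistent with the plasmid name. In the plasmid as supplied, the promoter and scaffold are not adjacent. Both sequence records, which agree with each other apart from their start coordinates, place roughly 1.1 kb between them, comprising a reverse-oriented neo/nptII kanamycin-resistance gene with a Tn5 transposase fragment and a lambda t0 terminator fragment. This segment appears to act as a stuffer, although the record does not say so explicitly. Guides are inserted by BfuAI digestion followed by ligation of annealed, phosphorylated spacer oligos with matching overhangs. This destroys both BfuAI sites and presumably places the spacer directly between U6 and the scaffold.

The plasmid carries no Cas9 gene, so the nuclease must be supplied separately. It was deposited in connection with work on orthogonal Cas9-Cas9 chimeras for genome editing.
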