Features (pLannotate 1.2.2; 18 found; start..end, strand, type, name):
     24..128     +  promoter       AmpR promoter: bla
    129..989     +  CDS            AmpR: β-lactamase; bla; confers resistance to ampicillin, carbenicillin, and related antibiotics
   1160..1748    +  rep_origin     ori: high-copy-number ColE1/pMB1/pBR322/pUC origin of replication
   1931..2023    +  CDS            lacI (fragment): lac repressor; lacI; The lac repressor binds to the lac operator to inhibit transcription in E. coli. This inhibition can be relieved by adding lactose or isopropyl-β-D-thiogalactopyranoside (IPTG).
   2036..2057    +  protein_bind   CAP binding site: CAP binding activates transcription in the presence of cAMP. E. coli catabolite activator protein
   2072..2102    +  promoter       lac promoter: promoter for the E. coli lac operon
   2110..2126    +  protein_bind   lac operator: The lac repressor binds to the lac operator to inhibit transcription in E. coli. This inhibition can be relieved by adding lactose or isopropyl-β-D-thiogalactopyranoside (IPTG). lac repressor encoded by lacI
   2171..2189    +  promoter       T3 promoter: promoter for bacteriophage T3 RNA polymerase
   2202..2225    +  misc_feature   MCS (fragment): pBluescript multiple cloning site
   2236..2476    +  promoter       U6 promoter: RNA polymerase III promoter for human U6 snRNA
   2505..2584    -  terminator     lambda t0 terminator (fragment): transcription terminator from phage lambda
   2618..3409    -  CDS            neo: KKA2_KLEPN - Also known as kan, nptII. Experimental evidence at protein level: Swiss-Prot protein existence level 1. Resistance to kanamycin, neomycin, paromomycin, ribostamycin, butirosin and gentamicin B. From Klebsiella pneumoniae.
   3441..3545    -  CDS            tnpA (fragment): TN5P_ECOLX - Also known as tnp. Experimental evidence at protein level: Swiss-Prot protein existence level 1. Mediates transposition of transposon Tn5 by a 'cut and paste' mechanism. First, the monomeric transposase binds the 19 bp inverted DNA repeats flanking the transposon. Then, dimerization of the DNA- bound transposase creates a synaptic DNA complex. After nicking of the first DNA strand, excision of the transposon proceeds through a series of intermediates. The transposase then mediates the insertion of the transposon at a new site by strand transfer. The activity of the wild- type tran
   3574..3649    +  misc_RNA       Sa gRNA scaffold: guide RNA scaffold for the Staphylococcus aureus CRISPR/Cas9 system
   3657..3710    +  misc_feature   MCS (fragment): pBluescript multiple cloning site
   3719..3737    -  promoter       T7 promoter: promoter for bacteriophage T7 RNA polymerase
   3745..3900    +  CDS            lacZα (fragment): LacZα fragment of β-galactosidase; lacZ fragment
   3905..4333    +  rep_origin     f1 ori (sequence partly withheld): f1 bacteriophage origin of replication; arrow indicates direction of (+) strand synthesis
>Addgene plasmid #122090 | SaCas9_sgRNA_expression_in_pBluescript | depositor full sequence | sequence record 232797 | SaCas9_sgRNA_expression_in_pBluescript sequence 4362 bps
GTGGCACTTTTCGGGGAAATGTGCGCGGAACCCCTATTTGTTTATTTTTCTAAATACATTCAAATATGTA
TCCGCTCATGAGACAATAACCCTGATAAATGCTTCAATAATATTGAAAAAGGAAGAGTATGAGTATTCAA
CATTTCCGTGTCGCCCTTATTCCCTTTTTTGCGGCATTTTGCCTTCCTGTTTTTGCTCACCCAGAAACGC
TGGTGAAAGTAAAAGATGCTGAAGATCAGTTGGGTGCACGAGTGGGTTACATCGAACTGGATCTCAACAG
CGGTAAGATCCTTGAGAGTTTTCGCCCCGAAGAACGTTTTCCAATGATGAGCACTTTTAAAGTTCTGCTA
TGTGGCGCGGTATTATCCCGTATTGACGCCGGGCAAGAGCAACTCGGTCGCCGCATACACTATTCTCAGA
ATGACTTGGTTGAGTACTCACCAGTCACAGAAAAGCATCTTACGGATGGCATGACAGTAAGAGAATTATG
CAGTGCTGCCATAACCATGAGTGATAACACTGCGGCCAACTTACTTCTGACAACGATCGGAGGACCGAAG
GAGCTAACCGCTTTTTTGCACAACATGGGGGATCATGTAACTCGCCTTGATCGTTGGGAACCGGAGCTGA
ATGAAGCCATACCAAACGACGAGCGTGACACCACGATGCCTGTAGCAATGGCAACAACGTTGCGCAAACT
ATTAACTGGCGAACTACTTACTCTAGCTTCCCGGCAACAATTAATAGACTGGATGGAGGCGGATAAAGTT
GCAGGACCACTTCTGCGCTCGGCCCTTCCGGCTGGCTGGTTTATTGCTGATAAATCTGGAGCCGGTGAGC
GTGGGTCTCGCGGTATCATTGCAGCACTGGGGCCAGATGGTAAGCCCTCCCGTATCGTAGTTATCTACAC
GACGGGGAGTCAGGCAACTATGGATGAACGAAATAGACAGATCGCTGAGATAGGTGCCTCACTGATTAAG
CATTGGTAACTGTCAGACCAAGTTTACTCATATATACTTTAGATTGATTTAAAACTTCATTTTTAATTTA
AAAGGATCTAGGTGAAGATCCTTTTTGATAATCTCATGACCAAAATCCCTTAACGTGAGTTTTCGTTCCA
CTGAGCGTCAGACCCCGTAGAAAAGATCAAAGGATCTTCTTGAGATCCTTTTTTTCTGCGCGTAATCTGC
TGCTTGCAAACAAAAAAACCACCGCTACCAGCGGTGGTTTGTTTGCCGGATCAAGAGCTACCAACTCTTT
TTCCGAAGGTAACTGGCTTCAGCAGAGCGCAGATACCAAATACTGTCCTTCTAGTGTAGCCGTAGTTAGG
CCACCACTTCAAGAACTCTGTAGCACCGCCTACATACCTCGCTCTGCTAATCCTGTTACCAGTGGCTGCT
GCCAGTGGCGATAAGTCGTGTCTTACCGGGTTGGACTCAAGACGATAGTTACCGGATAAGGCGCAGCGGT
CGGGCTGAACGGGGGGTTCGTGCACACAGCCCAGCTTGGAGCGAACGACCTACACCGAACTGAGATACCT
ACAGCGTGAGCTATGAGAAAGCGCCACGCTTCCCGAAGGGAGAAAGGCGGACAGGTATCCGGTAAGCGGC
AGGGTCGGAACAGGAGAGCGCACGAGGGAGCTTCCAGGGGGAAACGCCTGGTATCTTTATAGTCCTGTCG
GGTTTCGCCACCTCTGACTTGAGCGTCGATTTTTGTGATGCTCGTCAGGGGGGCGGAGCCTATGGAAAAA
CGCCAGCAACGCGGCCTTTTTACGGTTCCTGGCCTTTTGCTGGCCTTTTGCTCACATGTTCTTTCCTGCG
TTATCCCCTGATTCTGTGGATAACCGTATTACCGCCTTTGAGTGAGCTGATACCGCTCGCCGCAGCCGAA
CGACCGAGCGCAGCGAGTCAGTGAGCGAGGAAGCGGAAGAGCGCCCAATACGCAAACCGCCTCTCCCCGC
GCGTTGGCCGATTCATTAATGCAGCTGGCACGACAGGTTTCCCGACTGGAAAGCGGGCAGTGAGCGCAAC
GCAATTAATGTGAGTTAGCTCACTCATTAGGCACCCCAGGCTTTACACTTTATGCTTCCGGCTCGTATGT
TGTGTGGAATTGTGAGCGGATAACAATTTCACACAGGAAACAGCTATGACCATGATTACGCCAAGCGCGC
AATTAACCCTCACTAAAGGGAACAAAAGCTGGAGCTCCACCGCGGTGGCGGCCGCCCCCTTCACCGAGGG
CCTATTTCCCATGATTCCTTCATATTTGCATATACGATACAAGGCTGTTAGAGAGATAATTGGAATTAAT
TTGACTGTAAACACAAAGATATTAGTACAAAATACGTGACGTAGAAAGTAATAATTTCTTGGGTAGTTTG
CAGTTTTAAAATTATGTTTTAAAATGGACTATCATATGCTTACCGTAACTTGAAAGTATTTCGATTTCTT
GGCTTTATATATCTTGTGGAAAGGACGAAACACCGGTGTGCAGGTGAGTGATCCAAACGCCCGGCGGCAA
CCGAGCGTTCTGAACAAATCCAGATGGAGTTCTGAGGTCATTACTGGATCTATCAACAGGAGTCCAAGCG
AGCTCTCGAACCCCAGAGTCCCGCTCAGAAGAACTCGTCAAGAAGGCGATAGAAGGCGATGCGCTGCGAA
TCGGGAGCGGCGATACCGTAAAGCACGAGGAAGCGGTCAGCCCATTCGCCGCCAAGCTCTTCAGCAATAT
CACGGGTAGCCAACGCTATGTCCTGATAGCGGTCCGCCACACCCAGCCGGCCACAGTCGATGAATCCAGA
AAAGCGGCCATTTTCCACCATGATATTCGGCAAGCAGGCATCGCCATGGGTCACGACGAGATCCTCGCCG
TCGGGCATGCGCGCCTTGAGCCTGGCGAACAGTTCGGCTGGCGCGAGCCCCTGATGCTCTTCGTCCAGAT
CATCCTGATCGACAAGACCGGCTTCCATCCGAGTACGTGCTCGCTCGATGCGATGTTTCGCTTGGTGGTC
GAATGGGCAGGTAGCCGGATCAAGCGTATGCAGCCGCCGCATTGCATCAGCCATGATGGATACTTTCTCG
GCAGGAGCAAGGTGAGATGACAGGAGATCCTGCCCCGGCACTTCGCCCAATAGCAGCCAGTCCCTTCCCG
CTTCAGTGACAACGTCGAGCACAGCTGCGCAAGGAACGCCCGTCGTGGCCAGCCACGATAGCCGCGCTGC
CTCGTCCTGCAGTTCATTCAGGGCACCGGACAGGTCGGTCTTGACAAAAAGAACCGGGCGCCCCTGCGCT
GACAGCCGGAACACGGCGGCATCAGAGCAGCCGATTGTCTGTTGTGCCCAGTCATAGCCGAATAGCCTCT
CCACCCAAGCGGCCGGAGAACCTGCGTGCAATCCATCTTGTTCAATCATGCGAAACGATCCTCATCCTGT
CTCTTGATCAGATCTTGATCCCCTGCGCCATCAGATCCTTGGCGGCAAGAAAGCCATCCAGTTTACTTTG
CAGGGCTTCCCAACCTTACCAGAGGGCGCCCCAGCTGGCAATTCCGACGGATCAGCTAGCAGAACCTGCT
GACGTTTTAGTACTCTGGAAACAGAATCTACTAAAACAAGGCAAAATGCCGTGTTTATCTCGTCAACTTG
TTGGCGAGATTTTTTTGAATTCGATATCAAGCTTATCGATACCGTCGACCTCGAGGGGGGGCCCGGTACC
CAATTCGCCCTATAGTGAGTCGTATTACGCGCGCTCACTGGCCGTCGTTTTACAACGTCGTGACTGGGAA
AACCCTGGCGTTACCCAACTTAATCGCCTTGCAGCACATCCCCCTTTCGCCAGCTGGCGTAATAGCGAAG
AGGCCCGCACCGATCGCCCTTCCCAACAGTTGCGCAGCCTGAATGGCGAATGGG
[124 nt withheld, positions 3905-4028]
C
[91 nt withheld, positions 4030-4120]
A
[49 nt withheld, positions 4122-4170]
CCTTTGACGTTGGAGTCCACGTTCTTT
[37 nt withheld, positions 4198-4234]
ACCCTATCTCGGTCTATTCTTTTGATTTATAAGGGATTTTGCCGATTTCGGCCTATTGGTTAAAAAATGA
GCTGATTTAACAAAAATTTAACGCGAATTTTAACAAAATATTAACGCTTACAATTTAG
