Features (pLannotate 1.2.2; 18 found; start..end, strand, type, name):
     93..114     +  protein_bind   CAP binding site: CAP binding activates transcription in the presence of cAMP. E. coli catabolite activator protein
    129..159     +  promoter       lac promoter: promoter for the E. coli lac operon
    167..183     +  protein_bind   lac operator: The lac repressor binds to the lac operator to inhibit transcription in E. coli. This inhibition can be relieved by adding lactose or isopropyl-β-D-thiogalactopyranoside (IPTG). lac repressor encoded by lacI
    228..246     +  promoter       T3 promoter: promoter for bacteriophage T3 RNA polymerase
    259..282     +  misc_feature   MCS (fragment): pBluescript multiple cloning site
    293..533     +  promoter       U6 promoter: RNA polymerase III promoter for human U6 snRNA
    562..641     -  terminator     lambda t0 terminator (fragment): transcription terminator from phage lambda
    675..1466    -  CDS            neo: KKA2_KLEPN - Also known as kan, nptII. Experimental evidence at protein level: Swiss-Prot protein existence level 1. Resistance to kanamycin, neomycin, paromomycin, ribostamycin, butirosin and gentamicin B. From Klebsiella pneumoniae.
   1498..1602    -  CDS            tnpA (fragment): TN5P_ECOLX - Also known as tnp. Experimental evidence at protein level: Swiss-Prot protein existence level 1. Mediates transposition of transposon Tn5 by a 'cut and paste' mechanism. First, the monomeric transposase binds the 19 bp inverted DNA repeats flanking the transposon. Then, dimerization of the DNA- bound transposase creates a synaptic DNA complex. After nicking of the first DNA strand, excision of the transposon proceeds through a series of intermediates. The transposase then mediates the insertion of the transposon at a new site by strand transfer. The activity of the wild- type tran
   1631..1706    +  misc_RNA       Sa gRNA scaffold: guide RNA scaffold for the Staphylococcus aureus CRISPR/Cas9 system
   1714..1767    +  misc_feature   MCS (fragment): pBluescript multiple cloning site
   1776..1794    -  promoter       T7 promoter: promoter for bacteriophage T7 RNA polymerase
   1802..1957    +  CDS            lacZα (fragment): LacZα fragment of β-galactosidase; lacZ fragment
   1962..2390    +  rep_origin     f1 ori (sequence partly withheld): f1 bacteriophage origin of replication; arrow indicates direction of (+) strand synthesis
   2443..2547    +  promoter       AmpR promoter: bla
   2548..3408    +  CDS            AmpR: β-lactamase; bla; confers resistance to ampicillin, carbenicillin, and related antibiotics
   3579..4167    +  rep_origin     ori: high-copy-number ColE1/pMB1/pBR322/pUC origin of replication
   4350..80      +  CDS            lacI (fragment) (across the origin): lac repressor; lacI; The lac repressor binds to the lac operator to inhibit transcription in E. coli. This inhibition can be relieved by adding lactose or isopropyl-β-D-thiogalactopyranoside (IPTG).
>Addgene plasmid #122090 | SaCas9_sgRNA_expression_in_pBluescript | addgene full sequence | sequence record 242296 | Addgene NGS Result
AAACCGCCTCTCCCCGCGCGTTGGCCGATTCATTAATGCAGCTGGCACGACAGGTTTCCCGACTGGAAAG
CGGGCAGTGAGCGCAACGCAATTAATGTGAGTTAGCTCACTCATTAGGCACCCCAGGCTTTACACTTTAT
GCTTCCGGCTCGTATGTTGTGTGGAATTGTGAGCGGATAACAATTTCACACAGGAAACAGCTATGACCAT
GATTACGCCAAGCGCGCAATTAACCCTCACTAAAGGGAACAAAAGCTGGAGCTCCACCGCGGTGGCGGCC
GCCCCCTTCACCGAGGGCCTATTTCCCATGATTCCTTCATATTTGCATATACGATACAAGGCTGTTAGAG
AGATAATTGGAATTAATTTGACTGTAAACACAAAGATATTAGTACAAAATACGTGACGTAGAAAGTAATA
ATTTCTTGGGTAGTTTGCAGTTTTAAAATTATGTTTTAAAATGGACTATCATATGCTTACCGTAACTTGA
AAGTATTTCGATTTCTTGGCTTTATATATCTTGTGGAAAGGACGAAACACCGGTGTGCAGGTGAGTGATC
CAAACGCCCGGCGGCAACCGAGCGTTCTGAACAAATCCAGATGGAGTTCTGAGGTCATTACTGGATCTAT
CAACAGGAGTCCAAGCGAGCTCTCGAACCCCAGAGTCCCGCTCAGAAGAACTCGTCAAGAAGGCGATAGA
AGGCGATGCGCTGCGAATCGGGAGCGGCGATACCGTAAAGCACGAGGAAGCGGTCAGCCCATTCGCCGCC
AAGCTCTTCAGCAATATCACGGGTAGCCAACGCTATGTCCTGATAGCGGTCCGCCACACCCAGCCGGCCA
CAGTCGATGAATCCAGAAAAGCGGCCATTTTCCACCATGATATTCGGCAAGCAGGCATCGCCATGGGTCA
CGACGAGATCCTCGCCGTCGGGCATGCGCGCCTTGAGCCTGGCGAACAGTTCGGCTGGCGCGAGCCCCTG
ATGCTCTTCGTCCAGATCATCCTGATCGACAAGACCGGCTTCCATCCGAGTACGTGCTCGCTCGATGCGA
TGTTTCGCTTGGTGGTCGAATGGGCAGGTAGCCGGATCAAGCGTATGCAGCCGCCGCATTGCATCAGCCA
TGATGGATACTTTCTCGGCAGGAGCAAGGTGAGATGACAGGAGATCCTGCCCCGGCACTTCGCCCAATAG
CAGCCAGTCCCTTCCCGCTTCAGTGACAACGTCGAGCACAGCTGCGCAAGGAACGCCCGTCGTGGCCAGC
CACGATAGCCGCGCTGCCTCGTCCTGCAGTTCATTCAGGGCACCGGACAGGTCGGTCTTGACAAAAAGAA
CCGGGCGCCCCTGCGCTGACAGCCGGAACACGGCGGCATCAGAGCAGCCGATTGTCTGTTGTGCCCAGTC
ATAGCCGAATAGCCTCTCCACCCAAGCGGCCGGAGAACCTGCGTGCAATCCATCTTGTTCAATCATGCGA
AACGATCCTCATCCTGTCTCTTGATCAGATCTTGATCCCCTGCGCCATCAGATCCTTGGCGGCAAGAAAG
CCATCCAGTTTACTTTGCAGGGCTTCCCAACCTTACCAGAGGGCGCCCCAGCTGGCAATTCCGACGGATC
AGCTAGCAGAACCTGCTGACGTTTTAGTACTCTGGAAACAGAATCTACTAAAACAAGGCAAAATGCCGTG
TTTATCTCGTCAACTTGTTGGCGAGATTTTTTTGAATTCGATATCAAGCTTATCGATACCGTCGACCTCG
AGGGGGGGCCCGGTACCCAATTCGCCCTATAGTGAGTCGTATTACGCGCGCTCACTGGCCGTCGTTTTAC
AACGTCGTGACTGGGAAAACCCTGGCGTTACCCAACTTAATCGCCTTGCAGCACATCCCCCTTTCGCCAG
CTGGCGTAATAGCGAAGAGGCCCGCACCGATCGCCCTTCCCAACAGTTGCGCAGCCTGAATGGCGAATGG
G
[124 nt withheld, positions 1962-2085]
C
[91 nt withheld, positions 2087-2177]
A
[49 nt withheld, positions 2179-2227]
CCTTTGACGTTGGAGTCCACGTTCTTT
[37 nt withheld, positions 2255-2291]
ACCCTATCTCGGTCTATTCTTTTGATTTATAAGGGATTTTGCCGATTTCGGCCTATTGGTTAAAAAATGA
GCTGATTTAACAAAAATTTAACGCGAATTTTAACAAAATATTAACGCTTACAATTTAGGTGGCACTTTTC
GGGGAAATGTGCGCGGAACCCCTATTTGTTTATTTTTCTAAATACATTCAAATATGTATCCGCTCATGAG
ACAATAACCCTGATAAATGCTTCAATAATATTGAAAAAGGAAGAGTATGAGTATTCAACATTTCCGTGTC
GCCCTTATTCCCTTTTTTGCGGCATTTTGCCTTCCTGTTTTTGCTCACCCAGAAACGCTGGTGAAAGTAA
AAGATGCTGAAGATCAGTTGGGTGCACGAGTGGGTTACATCGAACTGGATCTCAACAGCGGTAAGATCCT
TGAGAGTTTTCGCCCCGAAGAACGTTTTCCAATGATGAGCACTTTTAAAGTTCTGCTATGTGGCGCGGTA
TTATCCCGTATTGACGCCGGGCAAGAGCAACTCGGTCGCCGCATACACTATTCTCAGAATGACTTGGTTG
AGTACTCACCAGTCACAGAAAAGCATCTTACGGATGGCATGACAGTAAGAGAATTATGCAGTGCTGCCAT
AACCATGAGTGATAACACTGCGGCCAACTTACTTCTGACAACGATCGGAGGACCGAAGGAGCTAACCGCT
TTTTTGCACAACATGGGGGATCATGTAACTCGCCTTGATCGTTGGGAACCGGAGCTGAATGAAGCCATAC
CAAACGACGAGCGTGACACCACGATGCCTGTAGCAATGGCAACAACGTTGCGCAAACTATTAACTGGCGA
ACTACTTACTCTAGCTTCCCGGCAACAATTAATAGACTGGATGGAGGCGGATAAAGTTGCAGGACCACTT
CTGCGCTCGGCCCTTCCGGCTGGCTGGTTTATTGCTGATAAATCTGGAGCCGGTGAGCGTGGGTCTCGCG
GTATCATTGCAGCACTGGGGCCAGATGGTAAGCCCTCCCGTATCGTAGTTATCTACACGACGGGGAGTCA
GGCAACTATGGATGAACGAAATAGACAGATCGCTGAGATAGGTGCCTCACTGATTAAGCATTGGTAACTG
TCAGACCAAGTTTACTCATATATACTTTAGATTGATTTAAAACTTCATTTTTAATTTAAAAGGATCTAGG
TGAAGATCCTTTTTGATAATCTCATGACCAAAATCCCTTAACGTGAGTTTTCGTTCCACTGAGCGTCAGA
CCCCGTAGAAAAGATCAAAGGATCTTCTTGAGATCCTTTTTTTCTGCGCGTAATCTGCTGCTTGCAAACA
AAAAAACCACCGCTACCAGCGGTGGTTTGTTTGCCGGATCAAGAGCTACCAACTCTTTTTCCGAAGGTAA
CTGGCTTCAGCAGAGCGCAGATACCAAATACTGTTCTTCTAGTGTAGCCGTAGTTAGGCCACCACTTCAA
GAACTCTGTAGCACCGCCTACATACCTCGCTCTGCTAATCCTGTTACCAGTGGCTGCTGCCAGTGGCGAT
AAGTCGTGTCTTACCGGGTTGGACTCAAGACGATAGTTACCGGATAAGGCGCAGCGGTCGGGCTGAACGG
GGGGTTCGTGCACACAGCCCAGCTTGGAGCGAACGACCTACACCGAACTGAGATACCTACAGCGTGAGCT
ATGAGAAAGCGCCACGCTTCCCGAAGGGAGAAAGGCGGACAGGTATCCGGTAAGCGGCAGGGTCGGAACA
GGAGAGCGCACGAGGGAGCTTCCAGGGGGAAACGCCTGGTATCTTTATAGTCCTGTCGGGTTTCGCCACC
TCTGACTTGAGCGTCGATTTTTGTGATGCTCGTCAGGGGGGCGGAGCCTATGGAAAAACGCCAGCAACGC
GGCCTTTTTACGGTTCCTGGCCTTTTGCTGGCCTTTTGCTCACATGTTCTTTCCTGCGTTATCCCCTGAT
TCTGTGGATAACCGTATTACCGCCTTTGAGTGAGCTGATACCGCTCGCCGCAGCCGAACGACCGAGCGCA
GCGAGTCAGTGAGCGAGGAAGCGGAAGAGCGCCCAATACGC
